>Addgene plasmid #160238 | 908E | addgene full sequence | sequence record 316005 | Addgene NGS Result
GAACTGAGATACCTACAGCGTGAGCTATGAGAAAGCGCCACGCTTCCCGAAGGGAGAAAGGCGGACAGGT
ATCCGGTAAGCGGCAGGGTCGGAACAGGAGAGCGCACGAGGGAGCTTCCAGGGGGAAACGCCTGGTATCT
TTATAGTCCTGTCGGGTTTCGCCACCTCTGACTTGAGCGTCGATTTTTGTGATGCTCGTCAGGGGGGCGG
AGCCTATGGAAAAACGCCAGCAACGCGGCCTTTTTACGGTTCCTGGCCTTTTGCTGGCCTTTTGCTCACA
TGTTCTTTCCTGCGTTATCCCCTGATTCTGTGGATAACCGTATTACCGCCTTTGAGTGAGCTGATACCGC
TCGCCGCAGCCGAACGACCGAGCGCAGCGAGTCAGTGAGCGAGGAAGCGGAAGAGCGCCCAATACGCAAA
CCGCCTCTCCCCGCGCGTTGGCCGATTCATTAATGCAGCTGGCACGACAGGTTTCCCGACTGGAAAGCGG
GCAGTGAGCGCAACGCAATTAATGTGAGTTAGCTCACTCATTAGGCACCCCAGGCTTTACACTTTATGCT
TCCGGCTCGTATGTTGTGTGGAATTGTGAGCGGATAACAATTTCACACAGGAAACAGCTATGACCATGAT
TACGCCAAGCTCGAAATTAACCCTCACTAAAGGGAACAAAAGCTGGCTAGAACTAGTGTCGACATGCCCG
CCGTGACCGTCGAGAACCCGCTGACGCTGCCCCGCGTATCCGCACCCGCCGACGCCGTCGCACGTCCCGT
GCTCACCGTGACCACCGCGCCCAGCGGTTTCGAGGGCGAGGGCTTCCCGGTGCGCCGCGCGTTCGCCGGG
ATCAACTACCGCCACCTCGACCCGTTCATCATGATGGACCAGATGGGTGAGGTGGAGTACGCGCCCGGGG
AGCCCAAGGGCACGCCCTGGCACCCGCACCGCGGCTTCGAGACCGTGACCTACATCGTCGACACTAGTGG
ATCTCTAGACGCGCAGATCGCCGATGGGCGTGGCGCCGGAGGGCACCTTCACCTTGCCGTACGGCTTGCT
GTTCTTCGCGTTCAAAATCTCCAGCTCCATTTTGCTTTCGGTGCGCTTGCAATCAGTACTGTCCAAAATC
GAAAATCGCCGAACCGTAGTGTGACCGTGCGGGGCTCTGCGAAAATAAACTTTTTTAGGTATATGGCCAC
ACACGGGGAAAGCACAGTGGATTATATGTTTTAATATTATAATATGCAGGTTTTCATTACTTATCCAGAT
GTAAGCCCACTTAAAGCGATTTAACAATTATTTGCCGAAAGAGTATAAACAAATTTCACTTAAAAATGGA
TTAAGAAAAGCTTGTGTAAGATTATGCGCAGCGTTGCCAGATAGCTCCATTTAAAACACTTCAAAAACAA
TAAGTTTTGAAAATATATACATAAATAGCAGTCGTTGCCGCAACGCTCAACACATCACACTTTTAAAACA
CCCTTTACCTACACAGAATTACTTTTTAAATTTCCAGTCAAGCTGCGAGTTTCAAAATTATAGCCGGTAG
AGAAGACAGTGCTATTTCAAAAGCAAACTAACAAGGGTCTTAAATTCCAAAACACCAATCCTAACAAGCC
TTGGACTTTTGTAAGTTTAGATCAAAGGTGGCATTGCATTCAATGTCATGGTAAGAAGTAGGTCGTCTAG
GTAGAAATCCTCATTCAGCCGGTCAAGTCAGTACGAGAAAGGTCTCAATTTGAAATTGTCTTAAAAATAT
TTTATTGTTTTGTACTGTGGTGAGTTTAAACGAAAAACACAAAAAAAAAGTGATACACAGAAATCATAAA
AAATTTTAATACAAGGTATTCGTACGTATCAAAAACATTTCGGCACAATTTTTTTTCTCTGTACTAAAGT
GTTACGAACACTACGGTATTTTTTAGTGATTTTCAACGGACACCGAAGGTATATAAACAGCGTTCGCGAA
CGGTCGCCTTCAAAACCAATTGACATTTGCAGCAGCAAGTACAAGTAGAAAGTAAAGCGCAATCAGCGAA
AAATTTATACTTAATTGTTGGTGATTAAAGTACAATTAAAAGAACATTCTCGAAAGTCACAAGAAACGTA
AGTTTTTAACTCGCTGTTACCAATTAGTAATAAGAGCAACAAGACGTTGAGTAATTTCAAGAAAAACTGC
ATTTCAAGGTCTTTGTTCGGCCATTTTTTTTTTATTCAACGCTCTACGTAATTACAAAATAAGAAATTGG
CAGCCACGCATCTTGTTTTCCCAATGAATTGGCATCAAAACGCAAACAAATCTATAAATAAAACTTGCGT
GTTGATTTTCGCCAAGATTTATTGGCAAATTGTGAAATTCGCAGTGACGCATTTGAAAATTCGAGAAATC
ACGAACGCACATATTGCATTTGTGTGCATGTTATTAGTTAGTTGTTTAGTTAATTGAAGTATTTTACCAA
CGAAATCCACTTATTTTTAGCTGAAATAGAGTAGGTTGCTTAAACAAAGCCACGTCTGAAAATTTCTTAT
TGCTTGTAGTTGTGACGTCACCATATACACACAAAATAATGTGTATGCATGCATTTCAGCTGTGTATATA
TACATGCACACACTCGCAACACGAAAACGATGACGAAGCAACGGAACAAAGGTTTCTCAACTACCCTTTG
TTCCCTGTTTCTTCGCTTTCCTTTGTTCCAATATTCGTAGAGGGTTAATAGGGGTTTCTCAACAAAGTTG
GCGTCGATAAATAAGTTTCCCATTTTTATTCCCCAGCCAGGAAGTTAGTTTCAATAGTTTTGTAATTTCA
ACGAAACTCATTTGATTTCGTACTAATTTTCCACATCTCTATTTTGACCCGCAGAGCGGCCGCATGACTT
CGAAAGTTTATGATCCAGAACAAAGGAAACGGATGATAACTGGTCCGCAGTGGTGGGCCAGATGTAAACA
AATGAATGTTCTTGATTCATTTATTAATTATTATGATTCAGAAAAACATGCAGAAAATGCTGTTATTTTT
TTACATGGTAACGCGGCCTCTTCTTATTTATGGCGACATGTTGTGCCACATATTGAGCCAGTAGCGCGGT
GTATTATACCAGACCTTATTGGTATGGGCAAATCAGGCAAATCTGGTAATGGTTCTTATAGGTTACTTGA
TCATTACAAATATCTTACTGCATGGTTTGAACTTCTTAATTTACCAAAGAAGATCATTTTTGTCGGCCAT
GATTGGGGTGCTTGTTTGGCATTTCATTATAGCTATGAGCATCAAGATAAGATCAAAGCAATAGTTCACG
CTGAAAGTGTAGTAGATGTGATTGAATCATGGGATGAATGGCCTGATATTGAAGAAGATATTGCGTTGAT
CAAATCTGAAGAAGGAGAAAAAATGGTTTTGGAGAATAACTTCTTCGTGGAAACCATGTTGCCATCAAAA
ATCATGAGAAAGTTAGAACCAGAAGAATTTGCAGCATATCTTGAACCATTCAAAGAGAAAGGTGAAGTTC
GTCGTCCAACATTATCATGGCCTCGTGAAATCCCGTTAGTAAAAGGTGGTAAACCTGACGTTGTACAAAT
TGTTAGGAATTATAATGCTTATCTACGTGCAAGTGATGATTTACCAAAAATGTTTATTGAATCGGACCCA
GGATTCTTTTCCAATGCTATTGTTGAAGGTGCCAAGAAGTTTCCTAATACTGAATTTGTCAAAGTAAAAG
GTCTTCATTTTTCGCAAGAAGATGCACCTGATGAAATGGGAAAATATATCAAATCGTTCGTTGAGCGAGT
TCTCAAAAATGAACAATAAGGCGCGCCACATTGATGAGTTTGGACAAACCACAACTAGAATGCAGTGAAA
AAAATGCTTTATTTGTGAAATTTGTGATGCTATTGCTTTATTTGTAACCATTATAAGCTGCAATAAACAA
GTTAACAACAACAATTGCATTCATTTTATGTTTCAGGTTCAGGGGGAGGTGTGGGAGGTTTTTTAAAGCA
AGTAAAACCTCTACAAATGTGGTATGGCTGATTATGATCAGTCGACCCTTAAGGGCCGTTAACTCGAATC
GCTATCCAAGCCAGCTCCATTGTCGGCATCGTGCTCATTCTATTGACGCTGGCAGATTTGGTTTTGGCGC
TATGGGACCCGTTCGGTTACAACAACATGTTTCCGCGCGAGTTTCCCGACGACATGTCGCGCACGTTCCT
GACTGCGTACTTTGAGAGTTTCGACAACACCACGTCCAGAGAAATCATAGAGTTTATGCCCGAGTTCTTT
TCGGAAATGGTCGAAACGGACGATGACGCCACGTTTGAATCTCTATTTCATTTATTAGATTATGTGGCAT
CTTTAGAAGTTAATTCCGACGGCCAAATGTTAAACTTGGAGGAGGGTGATGAAATTGAGGATTTTGACGA
ATCTACTTTGGTGGGGCAAGCGTTAGCCACTAGCTCGCTATACACTCGCATGGAGTTTATGCAGTACACG
TTTAGGCAAAACACACTATTGTCTATGAACAAAGAAAACAACAATTTTAATCAAATAATCATGGGTTTAT
TTGCAACAAACACAATTGTGGCGTTTACAGCATTTGTTATACACACAGAACTCATATTTTTTATATTTTT
CGTAATCTTCCTAATGATCACATTTTATTACATAATCAAAGAATCGTACGAATATTATAAAACAATTGAT
TTGTTATTTTAAAAACGATTCATTCTAGGCGATCGCTTACTTGTACAGCTCGTCCATGCCGAGAGTGATC
CCGGCGGCGGTCACGAACTCCAGCAGGACCATGTGATCGCGCTTCTCGTTGGGGTCTTTGCTCAGGGCGG
ACTGGGTGCTCAGGTAGTGGTTGTCGGGCAGCAGCACGGGGCCGTCGCCGATGGGGGTGTTCTGCTGGTA
GTGGTCGGCGAGCTGCACGCTGCCGTCCTCGATGTTGTGGCGGATCTTGAAGTTCACCTTGATGCCGTTC
TTCTGCTTGTCGGCCATGATATAGACGTTGTGGCTGTTGTAGTTGTACTCCAGCTTGTGCCCCAGGATGT
TGCCGTCCTCCTTGAAGTCGATGCCCTTCAGCTCGATGCGGTTCACCAGGGTGTCGCCCTCGAACTTCAC
CTCGGCGCGGGTCTTGTAGTTGCCGTCGTCCTTGAAGAAGATGGTGCGCTCCTGGACGTAGCCTTCGGGC
ATGGCGGACTTGAAGAAGTCGTGCTGCTTCATGTGGTCGGGGTAGCGGCTGAAGCACTGCACGCCGTAGG
TCAGGGTGGTCACGAGGGTGGGCCAGGGCACGGGCAGCTTGCTGGTGGTGCAGATGAACTTCAGGGTCAG
CTTGCCGTAGGTGGCATCGCCCTCGCCCTCGCCGGACACGCTGAACTTGTGGCCGTTTACGTCGCCGTCC
AGCTCGACCAGGATGGGCACCACCCCGGTGAACAGCTCCTCGCCCTTGCTCACCATAGGGCCGGGATTCT
CCTCCACGTCACCGCATGTTAGAAGACTTCCTCTGCCCTCCACGGCGATCTTTCCGCCCTTCTTGGCCTT
TATGAGGATCTCTCTGATTTTTCTTGCGTCGAGTTTTCCGGTAAGACCTTTCGGTACTTCGTCCACAAAC
ACAACTCCTCCGCGCAACTTTTTCGCGGTTGTTACTTGACTGGCGACGTAATCCACGATCTCTTTTTCCG
TCATCGTCTTTCCGTGCTCCAAAACAACAACGGCGGCGGGAAGTTCACCGGCGTCATCGTCGGGAAGACC
TGCGACACCTGCGTCGAAGATGTTGGGGTGTTGGAGCAAGATGGATTCCAATTCAGCGGGAGCCACCTGA
TAGCCTTTGTACTTAATCAGAGACTTCAGGCGGTCAACGATGAAGAAGTGTTCGTCTTCGTCCCAGTAAG
CTATGTCTCCAGAATGTAGCCATCCATCCTTGTCAATCAAGGCGTTGGTCGCTTCCGGATTGTTTACATA
ACCGGACATAATCATAGGACCTCTCACACACAGTTCGCCTCTTTGATTAACGCCCAGCGTTTTCCCGGTA
TCCAGATCCACAACCTTCGCTTCAAAAAATGGAACAACTTTACCGACCGCGCCCGGTTTATCATCCCCCT
CGGGTGTAATCAGAATAGCTGATGTAGTCTCAGTGAGCCCATATCCTTGCCTGATACCTGGCAGATGGAA
CCTCTTGGCAACCGCTTCCCCGACTTCCTTAGAGAGGGGAGCGCCACCAGAAGCAATTTCGTGTAAATTA
GATAAATCGTATTTGTCAATCAGAGTGCTTTTGGCGAAGAAGGAGAATAGGGTTGGCACCAGCAGCGCAC
TTTGAATCTTGTAATCCTGAAGGCTCCTCAGAAACAGCTCTTCTTCAAATCTATACATTAAGACGACTCG
AAATCCACATATCAAATATCCGAGTGTAGTAAACATTCCAAAACCGTGATGGAATGGAACAACACTTAAA
ATCGCAGTATCCGGAATGATTTGATTGCCAAAAATAGGATCTCTGGCATGCGAGAATCTCACGCAGGCAG
TTCTATGAGGCAGAGCGACACCTTTAGGCAGACCAGTAGATCCAGAGGAGTTCATGATCAGTGCAATTGT
CTTGTCCCTATCGAAGGACTCTGGCACAAAATCGTATTCATTAAAACCGGGAGGTAGATGAGATGTGACG
AACGTGTACATCGACTGAAATCCCTGGTAATCCGTTTTAGAATCCATGATAATAATTTTTTGGATGATTG
GGAGCTTTTTTTGCACGTTCAAAATTTTTTGCAACCCCTTTTTGGAAACGAACACCACGGTAGGCTGCGA
AATGCCCATACTGTTGAGCAATTCACGTTCATTATAAATGTCGTTCGCGGGCGCAACTGCAACTCCGATA
AATAACGCGCCCAACACCGGCATAAAGAATTGAAGAGAGTTTTCACTGCATACGACGATTCTGTGATTTG
TATTCAGCCCATATCGTTTCATAGCTTCTGCCAACCGAACGGACATTTCGAAGTACTCAGCGTAAGTGAT
GTCCACCTCGATATGTGCATCTGTAAAAGCAATTGTTCCAGGAACCAGGGCGTATCTCTTCATAGCCTTA
TGCAGTTGCTCTCCAGCGGTTCCATCTTCCAGCGGATAGAATGGCGCCGGGCCTTTCTTTATGTTTTTGG
CGTCTTCCATCCTAGGCAATTCTGATCCCCGGGCGGGTACCAATGAACAGGACCTAACGCACAGTCACGT
TATTGTTTACATAAATGATTTTTTTTACTATTCAAACTTACTCTGTTTGTGTACTCCCACTGGTATAGCC
TTCTTTTATCTTTTCTGGTTCAGGCTCTATCACCGGTTTTCAAAAAAAAATTCGTCCGCACACAACCTTT
CCTCTCAACAAGCAAACGTGCACTGAATTTAAGTGTATACTTCGGTAAGCTACGGAGGCCTGGCAGATTG
TTTAGCTTGTTCAGCTGCGCTTGTTTATTTGCTTAGCTTTCGCTTAGCGACGTGTTCACTTTGCTTGTTT
GAATTGAATTGTCGCTCCGTAGACGAAGCGCCTCTATTTATACTCCGGCGCTCCTTAATTAAATAGATCT
AAGTCGCAGTATTTACAAACAACCATGAATGTAAGTATATTCGAAGAATATACTTACATTCATGGTTGTT
TGTAAATACTGCTGGGATCCATGCGTACTCGAGCCGCCATTTAAATATTGCCCAATTCCCAATTCCCGGA
TCCGCTAGCATAACTTCGTATAGCATACATTATACGAAGTTATGCTAGCCTAGTTCCAGTGAAATCCAAG
CATTTTCTAAATTAAATGTATTCTTATTATTATAGTTGTTATTTTTGATATATATAAACAACACTATTAT
GCCCACCATTTTTTTGAGATGCATCTACACAAGGAACAAACACTGGATGTCACTTTCAGTTCAAATTGTA
ACGCTAATCACTCCGAACAGGTCACAAAAAATTACCTTAAAAAGTCATAATATTAAATTAGAATAAATAT
AGCTGTGAGGGAAATATATACAAATATATTGGAGCAAATAAATTGTACATACAAATATTTATTACTAATT
TCTATTGAGACGAAATGAACCACTCGGAACCATTTGAGCGAACCGAATCGCGCGGAACTAACGACAGTCG
CTCCAAGGTCGTCGAACAAAAGGTGAATGTGTTGCGGAGAGCGGGTGGGAGACAGCGAAAGAGCAACTAC
GAAACGTGGTGTGGTGGAGGTGAATTATGAAGAGGGCGCGCGATTTGAAAAGTATGTATATAAAAAATAT
ATCCCGGTGTTTTATGTAGCGATAAACGAGTTTTTGATGTAAGGTATGCAGGTGTGTAAGTCTTTTGGTT
AGAAGACAAATCCAAAGTCTACTTGTGGGGATGTTCGAAGGGGAAATACTTGTATTCTATAGGTCATATC
TTGTTTTTATTGGCACAAATATAATTACATTAGCTTTTTGAGGGGGCAATAAACAGTAAACACGATGGTA
ATAATGGTAAAAAAAAAAAACAAGCAGTTATTTCGGATATATGTCGGCTACTCCTTGCGTCGGGCCCGAA
GTCTTAGAGCCAGATATGCGAGCACCCGGAAGCTCACGATGAGAATGGCCAGACCCACGTAGTCCAGCGG
CAGATCGGCGGCGGAGAAGTTAAGCGTCTCCAGGATGACCTTGCCCGAACTGGGGCACGTGGTGTTCGAC
GATGTGCAGCTAATTTCGCCCGGCTCCACGTCCGCCCATTGGTTAATCAGCAGACCCTCGTTGGCGTAAC
GGAACCATGAGAGGTACGACAACCATTTGAGGTATACTGGCACCGAGCCCGAGTTCAAGAAGAAGCCGCC
AAAGAGCAGGAATGGTATGATAACCGGCGGACCCACAGACAGCGCCATCGAGGTCGAGGAGCTGGCGCAG
GATATTAGATATCCGAAGGACGTTGACACATTGGCCACCAGAGTGACCAGCGCCAGGCAGTTGAAGAAGT
GCAGCACTCCGGCCCGCAGTCCGATCATCGGATAGGCAATCGCCGTGAAGACCAGTGGCACTGTGAGAAA
AAGCGGCAATTCGGCAATCGTTTTGCCCAGAAAGTATGTGTCACAGCGATAAAGTCGACTTCGGGCCTCC
CTCATAAAAACTGGCAGCTCTGAGGTGAACACCTAAATCGAATCGATTCATTAGAAAGTTAGTAAATTAT
TGAAATGCAAATGTATTCTAAACATGACTTACATTTATCGTGGCAAAGACGTTTTGAAAGGTCATGTTGG
TCAGGAAGAGGAAGATGGCTCCGTTGATATTCATCACACCCACTTGCGTGAGTTGTTGGCCCAAAAAGAT
GAGGCCAATCAAGATGGCAACCATCTGCAAATTAAAATGTTACTCGCATCTCATTAATATTCGCGAGTTA
AATGAAATTTATTTATCTTCTGCAAAACTATAAACTATACATCTCATTGAAAAAAACTAAGAAGGGTGTG
GAATCAGGCAATTCTATCTAAAATCTAGCGAATTTGTTTCCAAGAATTGTAAGCGTTATATCATTTGTTT
CCACTGGAACCACTCACCGTTGTCTGAATAAGTCGCACTTTTACGAGGAGTGGTTCCTTGAGCACCGACA
GCCAGGATCGCCACAGGACCGCCCGGAACTGCATGAACCAGGTGGCCTTGTAGGTGTACCCATTCTCCGG
CTGCTCCAGTGGCTTCTCCAGATTTTTGGTGGCCAACAACTGCTCCATATCCCGGGCTACTTTGCTAATG
GCAAAATTGTCGCATATCTTGGCGATCCGATCACGGGACTCGATCTCCCGTCCGGGCACAACGGCCAACA
CCTGTACGTAAAAGTCCGCCGGATTGTAGTTGGTAGGACACTGGGCACCCACGCTGGATAGGAGTTGAGA
TGTTATGTAATACTAGATACCCTTAATAAACACATCGAACTCACTAGGAAAAGAAGTCGACGGCTTCGCT
GGGAGTGCCCAAGAAAGCTACCCTGCCCTCGGCCATCAGAAGGATCTTGTCAAAGAGCTCAAACAGCTCG
GAAGACGGCTGATGAATGGTCAGGATGACGGTCTTGCCCTTCTGCGACAGCTTCTTCAGCACCTGGACGA
CGCTGTGGGCGGTAAAGGAGTCCAGTCCGGAGGTGGGCTCATCGCAGATCAGAAGCGGCGGATCGGTTAG
AGCCTCGGAGGCGAATGCCAGACGCTTCCTTTCTCCGCCGGACAGACCTTTCACCCTGCCGGGCACACCG
ATGATCGTGTGCTGACATTTGCTGAGCGAAAGCTCCTGGATCACCTGATCCACGCGGGCCACTCGCTGCC
GATAGGTCAGATGTCGTGGCATCCGCACCATGGCTTGGAAAATCAGGTGTTCCCTGGCCGTTAGGGAGCC
GATAAAGAGGTCATCCTGCTGGACATAGGCGCACCTGGCCTGCATCTCCTTGGCGTCCACAGGTTGGCCA
TTGAGCAGTCGCATCCCGGATGGCGATACTTGGATGCCCTGCGGCGATCGAAAGGCAAGGGCATTCAGCA
GGGTCGTCTTTCCGGCACCGGAACTGCCCATCACGGCCAAAAGTTCGCCCGGATAGGCCACGCCGCAAAC
TGAGTTTCAAATTGGTAATTGGACCCTTTATTAAGATTTCACACAGATCAGCCGACTGCGAATAGAAACT
CACCGTTCTTGAGCAAATGTTTCCTGGGCGCCGGTATGTGTCGCTCGTTGCAGAATAGTCCGCGTGTCCG
GTTGACCAGCTGCCGCCATCCGGAGCCCGGCTGATTGACCGCCCCAAAGATGTCCATATTGTGCCAGGCA
TAGGTGAGGTTCTCGGCTAGTTGGCCGCTCCCTGAACCGGAGTCCTCCGGCGGACTGGGTGGCCGGAGCG
TGCCGTAGTTTTTGGCCTGCCCGAAGCCCTGGTTAATGCAGCTCTGCGAAGCCGCTCCGCTGTCACCCTG
CAATGATAGGGGATCTCAAATATCAACTACAAGCGTTATGCTCATCTAACCCCGAACAAAAAGTACCCCG
AAGTATCCTACGAAGTAGGTTTATACTTTTATTTATTTTTTGTGCATCTAGGATCAGCTTAAAATATCTG
GTTGTTATATTTTTTGTAAAAAAGAATATAGTCGAAAATGAATGCCTTTAGATGTCTTGATCATGATATG
ATCTCAAAAATTGTCTTATATAGCGAGAACAGCTACCAGAATAATCTGTTTCGTGTCACTATTTGTTTGT
GCAATTGCGGTTTGGGATTTTTGTGGGTCGCAGTTCTCACGCCGCAGACAATTTGATGTTGCAATCGCAG
TTCCTATAGATCAAGTGAACTTAAGATGTATGCACATGTACTACTCACATTGTTCAGATGCTCGGCAGAT
GGGTGTTTGCTGCCTCCGCGAATTAATAGCTCCTGATCCTCTTGGCCCATTGCCGGGATTTTTCACACTT
TCCCCTGCTTACCCACCCAAAACCAATCACCACCCCAATCACTCAAAAAACAAACAAAAATAAGAAGCGA
GAGGAGTTTTGGCACAGCACTTTGTGTTTAATTGATGGCGTAAACCGCTTGGAGCTTCGTCACGAAACCG
CTGACAAAATGCAACTGAAGGCGGACATTGACGCTACGTAACGCTACAAACGGTGGCGAAAGAGATAGCG
GACGCAGCGGCGAAAGAGACGGCGATATTTCTGTGGACAGAGAAGGAGGCAAACAGCGCTGACTTTGAGT
GGAATGTCATTTTGAGTGAGAGGTAATCGAAAGAACCTGGTACATCAAATACCCTTGGATCGAAGTAAAT
TTAAAACTGATCAGATAAGTTCAATGATATCCAGTGCAGTAAAAAAAAAAAATGTTTTTTTTATCTACTT
TCCGCAAAAATGGGTTTTATTAACTTACATACATACTAGGGGCCCGGTACGTACCCAATTCGCCCTATAG
TGAGTCGTATTACAATTCACTGGCCGTCGTTTTACAACGTCGTGACTGGGAAAACCCTGGCGTTACCCAA
CTTAATCGCCTTGCAGCACATCCCCCTTTCGCCAGCTGGCGTAATAGCGAAGAGGCCCGCACCGATCGCC
CTTCCCAACAGTTGCGCAGCCTGAATGGCGAATGGG
[124 nt withheld, positions 12077-12200]
C
[91 nt withheld, positions 12202-12292]
A
[49 nt withheld, positions 12294-12342]
CCTTTGACGTTGGAGTCCACGTTCTTT
[37 nt withheld, positions 12370-12406]
ACCCTATCTCGGTCTATTCTTTTGATTTATAAGGGATTTTGCCGATTTCGGCCTATTGGTTAAAAAATGA
GCTGATTTAACAAAAATTTAACGCGAATTTTAACAAAATATTAACGCTTACAATTTAGGTGGCACTTTTC
GGGGAAATGTGCGCGGAACCCCTATTTGTTTATTTTTCTAAATACATTCAAATATGTATCCGCTCATGAG
ACAATAACCCTGATAAATGCTTCAATAATATTGAAAAAGGAAGAGTATGAGTATTCAACATTTCCGTGTC
GCCCTTATTCCCTTTTTTGCGGCATTTTGCCTTCCTGTTTTTGCTCACCCAGAAACGCTGGTGAAAGTAA
AAGATGCTGAAGATCAGTTGGGTGCACGAGTGGGTTACATCGAACTGGATCTCAACAGCGGTAAGATCCT
TGAGAGTTTTCGCCCCGAAGAACGTTTTCCAATGATGAGCACTTTTAAAGTTCTGCTATGTGGCGCGGTA
TTATCCCGTATTGACGCCGGGCAAGAGCAACTCGGTCGCCGCATACACTATTCTCAGAATGACTTGGTTG
AGTACTCACCAGTCACAGAAAAGCATCTTACGGATGGCATGACAGTAAGAGAATTATGCAGTGCTGCCAT
AACCATGAGTGATAACACTGCGGCCAACTTACTTCTGACAACGATCGGAGGACCGAAGGAGCTAACCGCT
TTTTTGCACAACATGGGGGATCATGTAACTCGCCTTGATCGTTGGGAACCGGAGCTGAATGAAGCCATAC
CAAACGACGAGCGTGACACCACGATGCCTGTAGCAATGGCAACAACGTTGCGCAAACTATTAACTGGCGA
ACTACTTACTCTAGCTTCCCGGCAACAATTAATAGACTGGATGGAGGCGGATAAAGTTGCAGGACCACTT
CTGCGCTCGGCCCTTCCGGCTGGCTGGTTTATTGCTGATAAATCTGGAGCCGGTGAGCGTGGGTCTCGCG
GTATCATTGCAGCACTGGGGCCAGATGGTAAGCCCTCCCGTATCGTAGTTATCTACACGACGGGGAGTCA
GGCAACTATGGATGAACGAAATAGACAGATCGCTGAGATAGGTGCCTCACTGATTAAGCATTGGTAACTG
TCAGACCAAGTTTACTCATATATACTTTAGATTGATTTAAAACTTCATTTTTAATTTAAAAGGATCTAGG
TGAAGATCCTTTTTGATAATCTCATGACCAAAATCCCTTAACGTGAGTTTTCGTTCCACTGAGCGTCAGA
CCCCGTAGAAAAGATCAAAGGATCTTCTTGAGATCCTTTTTTTCTGCGCGTAATCTGCTGCTTGCAAACA
AAAAAACCACCGCTACCAGCGGTGGTTTGTTTGCCGGATCAAGAGCTACCAACTCTTTTTCCGAAGGTAA
CTGGCTTCAGCAGAGCGCAGATACCAAATACTGTTCTTCTAGTGTAGCCGTAGTTAGGCCACCACTTCAA
GAACTCTGTAGCACCGCCTACATACCTCGCTCTGCTAATCCTGTTACCAGTGGCTGCTGCCAGTGGCGAT
AAGTCGTGTCTTACCGGGTTGGACTCAAGACGATAGTTACCGGATAAGGCGCAGCGGTCGGGCTGAACGG
GGGGTTCGTGCACACAGCCCAGCTTGGAGCGAACGACCTACACC
Features (pLannotate 1.2.2; 23 found; start..end, strand, type, name):
    405..497     +  CDS            lacI (fragment): lac repressor; lacI; The lac repressor binds to the lac operator to inhibit transcription in E. coli. This inhibition can be relieved by adding lactose or isopropyl-β-D-thiogalactopyranoside (IPTG).
    510..531     +  protein_bind   CAP binding site: CAP binding activates transcription in the presence of cAMP. E. coli catabolite activator protein
    546..576     +  promoter       lac promoter: promoter for the E. coli lac operon
    580..602     +  protein_bind   lac operator (fragment): The lac repressor binds to the lac operator to inhibit transcription in E. coli. This inhibition can be relieved by adding lactose or isopropyl-β-D-thiogalactopyranoside (IPTG). lac repressor encoded by lacI
    645..663     +  promoter       T3 promoter: promoter for bacteriophage T3 RNA polymerase
    882..951     -  protein_bind   attB: attB site for the φC31 integrase (Groth et al., 2000) phage φC31 integrase
   2864..3799    +  CDS            Rluc: luciferase from the anthozoan coelenterate Renilla reniformis (sea pansy)
   3842..3923    -  polyA_signal   SV40 poly(A) signal: SV40 polyadenylation signal
   3946..4030    -  CDS            large T antigen (fragment): large T antigen from SV40 (simian virus 40)
   4049..4699    +  CDS            P74 (fragment): PIF0_NPVAC - Experimental evidence at protein level: Swiss-Prot protein existence level 1. Plays an essential role for oral infectivity of occlusion- derived virus (ODV) and functions also in host midgut attachment and fusion by binding to a specific host receptor. From Autographa californica nuclear polyhedrosis virus (AcMNPV).
   4727..5446    -  CDS            EGFP: the original enhanced GFP (Yang et al., 1996) mammalian codon-optimized
   5501..7150    -  CDS            luciferase: firefly luciferase; luc+; enhanced luc+ version of the luciferase gene
   7181..7313    -  misc_feature   P element 5' end (fragment): No description available
   7316..7401    -  misc_feature   P element 5' end (fragment): No description available
   7413..7538    -  promoter       hsp70 promoter (fragment): Drosophila melanogaster hsp70Bb promoter
   7710..7743    +  protein_bind   loxP: Cre-mediated recombination occurs in the 8-bp core sequence (GCATACAT). Cre recombinase
   7750..11869   -  gene           mini-white: white; This modified version of the white gene lacks part of the first intron.
  11894..11912   -  promoter       T7 promoter: promoter for bacteriophage T7 RNA polymerase
  11915..12072   +  CDS            lacZα (fragment): LacZα fragment of β-galactosidase; lacZ fragment
  12077..12505   +  rep_origin     f1 ori (sequence partly withheld): f1 bacteriophage origin of replication; arrow indicates direction of (+) strand synthesis
  12558..12662   +  promoter       AmpR promoter: bla
  12663..13523   +  CDS            AmpR: β-lactamase; bla; confers resistance to ampicillin, carbenicillin, and related antibiotics
  13694..222     +  rep_origin     ori (across the origin): high-copy-number ColE1/pMB1/pBR322/pUC origin of replication
