[The description below was written by a language model from this plasmid's Addgene catalogue record and pLannotate feature annotations shown in this document.]
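Description:
908E is a roughly 14 kb insect expression plasmid built on an attB backbone for site-specific transgenesis in Drosophila melanogaster. It is maintained in E. coli through a high-copy ColE1/pUC-type origin and an ampicillin resistance gene. It also retains pBluescript-like remnants: an f1 origin, lac promoter/operator, lacZα fragment, and T3 and T7 promoters. A φC31 attB site allows integrase-mediated insertion into a genomic attP docking site, and a mini-white gene serves as the eye-colour marker for identifying transformed flies. A single loxP site lies next to mini-white.

The payload is a dual-luciferase reporter that acts as the responder half of a bacterially derived binary transactivation system. Two copies of the Ttg operator (TtgO) sit upstream of a composite minimal promoter made from hsp70 minimal promoter sequence and P-element promoter sequence (UASp-type minimal region). These elements have little activity alone, so expression should depend on a TtgO-binding transactivator supplied from a separate driver construct, which is not part of this plasmid. This promoter drives firefly luciferase joined by a T2A self-cleaving peptide to eGFP, giving a quantitative enzymatic readout and a fluorescent readout from one transcript. The transcript ends in a baculovirus p10 3'UTR, which probably accounts for the AcMNPV region that the automated annotation labels as a P74 fragment. A separate cassette expresses Renilla luciferase from a Ubiquitin promoter with an SV40 polyadenylation signal. The Ubiquitin promoter is listed in the catalogue but not annotated in the feature table. This constitutive cassette provides an internal normalisation control. The construct is suited to measuring and visualising spatially controlled, transactivator-dependent gene expression in flies.
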