Addgene plasmid #160238: 908E
Purpose: TtgO(2x)-Hsp70min-UASpmin-Firefly-T2A-eGFP-p10-3’UTR-Ubiquitin-Renilla-attB
Depositing lab: Omar Akbari. Depositing organization: University of California, San Diego (UCSD). Publication: Spatial control of gene expression in flies using bacterially derived binary transactivation systems. Gamez S, Vesga LC, Mendez-Sanchez SC, Akbari OS. Insect Mol Biol. 2021 Oct;30(5):461-471. doi: 10.1111/imb.12717. Epub 2021 May 24. PubMed 33963794.
Backbone
  Vector backbone: attB
  Backbone size w/o insert (bp): 7200
  Total vector size (bp): 14080
  Vector type: Insect Expression
Growth in bacteria
  Bacterial resistance: Ampicillin, 100 μg/mL
  Growth temperature: 37°C
  Growth strain: DH5alpha
  Copy number: High Copy
Gene/Insert 1
  Gene/Insert name: Ttg Operator (2x) (alt name: TtgO)
  Insert size (bp): 75
  Cloning method: Gateway Cloning
  Sequencing primers: 5′ Unknown
Gene/Insert 2
  Gene/Insert name: hsp70 minimal promoter (alt name: hsp70 minimal promoter)
  Species: D. melanogaster (fly)
  Insert size (bp): 130
  Cloning method: Gateway Cloning
  Sequencing primers: 5′ Unknown
Gene/Insert 3
  Gene/Insert name: p-element promoter (alt name: p-element promoter)
  Species: D. melanogaster (fly)
  Insert size (bp): 249
  Cloning method: Gateway Cloning
  Sequencing primers: 5′ Uknown
Gene/Insert 4
  Gene/Insert name: Firefly luciferase (alt name: Firefly luciferase)
  Insert size (bp): 2424
  Tag / fusion protein: T2A GFP (C terminal on insert)
  Cloning method: Gateway Cloning
  Sequencing primers: 5′ Uknown
Gene/Insert 5
  Gene/Insert name: Renilla luciferase (alt name: Renilla luciferase)
  Insert size (bp): 936
  Cloning method: Gateway Cloning
  Sequencing primers: 5′ Uknown
Gene/Insert 6
  Gene/Insert name: Ubiquitin promoter (alt name: Ubiquitin promoter)
  Insert size (bp): 1869
  Cloning method: Gateway Cloning
  Sequencing primers: 5′ Uknown
Terms and licenses: Academic/Nonprofit Terms; Industry Terms: Not Available to Industry
How to cite: 908E was a gift from Omar Akbari (Addgene plasmid # 160238 ; http://n2t.net/addgene:160238 ; RRID:Addgene_160238)
