>Addgene plasmid #160238 | 908E | depositor partial sequence | sequence record 310297 | TtgO (2x)
CAGTATTTACAAACAACCATGAATGTAAGTATATTCTTCGAATATACTTACATTCATGGTTGTTTGTAAA
TACTG
